>Addgene plasmid #203650 | TetCMV-Pfv-Sapphire | addgene full sequence | sequence record 402480 | Addgene NGS Result
TTTGTTAAATATGTACTACAAACTTAGTAGTTGGAAGGGCTAATTCACTCCCAAAGAAGACAAGATATCC
TTGATCTGTGGATCTACCACACACAAGGCTACTTCCCTGATTAGCAGAACTACACACCAGGGCCAGGGGT
CAGATATCCACTGACCTTTGGATGGTGCTACAAGCTAGTACCAGTTGAGCCAGATAAGGTAGAAGAGGCC
AATAAAGGAGAGAACACCAGCTTGTTACACCCTGTGAGCCTGCATGGGATGGATGACCCGGAGAGAGAAG
TGTTAGAGTGGAGGTTTGACAGCCGCCTAGCATTTCATCACGTGGCCCGAGAGCTGCATCCGGAGTACTT
CAAGAACTGCTGATATCGAGCTTGCTACAAGGGACTTTCCGCTGGGGACTTTCCAGGGAGGCGTGGCCTG
GGCGGGACTGGGGAGTGGCGAGCCCTCAGATCCTGCATATAAGCAGCTGCTTTTTGCCTGTACTGGGTCT
CTCTGGTTAGACCAGATCTGAGCCTGGGAGCTCTCTGGCTAACTAGGGAACCCACTGCTTAAGCCTCAAT
AAAGCTTGCCTTGAGTGCTTCAAGTAGTGTGTGCCCGTCTGTTGTGTGACTCTGGTAACTAGAGATCCCT
CAGACCCTTTTAGTCAGTGTGGAAAATCTCTAGCAGTGGCGCCCGAACAGGGACTTGAAAGCGAAAGGGA
AACCAGAGGAGCTCTCTCGACGCAGGACTCGGCTTGCTGAAGCGCGCACGGCAAGAGGCGAGGGGCGGCG
ACTGGTGAGTACGCCAAAAATTTTGACTAGCGGAGGCTAGAAGGAGAGAGATGGGTGCGAGAGCGTCAGT
ATTAAGCGGGGGAGAATTAGATCGCGATGGGAAAAAATTCGGTTAAGGCCAGGGGGAAAGAAAAAATATA
AATTAAAACATATAGTATGGGCAAGCAGGGAGCTAGAACGATTCGCAGTTAATCCTGGCCTGTTAGAAAC
ATCAGAAGGCTGTAGACAAATACTGGGACAGCTACAACCATCCCTTCAGACAGGATCAGAAGAACTTAGA
TCATTATATAATACAGTAGCAACCCTCTATTGTGTGCATCAAAGGATAGAGATAAAAGACACCAAGGAAG
CTTTAGACAAGATAGAGGAAGAGCAAAACAAAAGTAAGACCACCGCACAGCAAGCGGCCGGCCGCTGATC
TTCAGACCTGGAGGAGGAGATATGAGGGACAATTGGAGAAGTGAATTATATAAATATAAAGTAGTAAAAA
TTGAACCATTAGGAGTAGCACCCACCAAGGCAAAGAGAAGAGTGGTGCAGAGAGAAAAAAGAGCAGTGGG
AATAGGAGCTTTGTTCCTTGGGTTCTTGGGAGCAGCAGGAAGCACTATGGGCGCAGCGTCAATGACGCTG
ACGGTACAGGCCAGACAATTATTGTCTGGTATAGTGCAGCAGCAGAACAATTTGCTGAGGGCTATTGAGG
CGCAACAGCATCTGTTGCAACTCACAGTCTGGGGCATCAAGCAGCTCCAGGCAAGAATCCTGGCTGTGGA
AAGATACCTAAAGGATCAACAGCTCCTGGGGATTTGGGGTTGCTCTGGAAAACTCATTTGCACCACTGCT
GTGCCTTGGAATGCTAGTTGGAGTAATAAATCTCTGGAACAGATTTGGAATCACACGACCTGGATGGAGT
GGGACAGAGAAATTAACAATTACACAAGCTTAATACACTCCTTAATTGAAGAATCGCAAAACCAGCAAGA
AAAGAATGAACAAGAATTATTGGAATTAGATAAATGGGCAAGTTTGTGGAATTGGTTTAACATAACAAAT
TGGCTGTGGTATATAAAATTATTCATAATGATAGTAGGAGGCTTGGTAGGTTTAAGAATAGTTTTTGCTG
TACTTTCTATAGTGAATAGAGTTAGGCAGGGATATTCACCATTATCGTTTCAGACCCACCTCCCAACCCC
GAGGGGACCCGACAGGCCCGAAGGAATAGAAGAAGAAGGTGGAGAGAGAGACAGAGACAGATCCATTCGA
TTAGTGAACGGATCTCGACGGTATCGCCTTTAAAAGAAAAGGGGGGATTGGGGGGTACAGTGCAGGGGAA
AGAATAGTAGACATAATAGCAACAGACATACAAACTAAAGAATTACAAAAACAAATTACAAAAATTCAAA
ATTTTCGGGTTTATTACAGGGACAGCAGAGATCCAGTTTATTTAATTAAAGTCGACCAATTCTCATGTTT
GACAGCTTATCATCGCAGATCCGGGCAACGTTGTTGCCATTGCTGCAGGCGCAGAACTGGTAGGTATGGA
AGATCTCTAGAAGCTGGGTACCAGCTGCTAGCAAGCTTGCTAGCGGCCGAGGCGTATCACGAGGCCCTTT
CGTCTTCACTCGAGTTTACTCCCTATCAGTGATAGAGAACGTATGTCGAGTTTACTCCCTATCAGTGATA
GAGAACGATGTCGAGTTTACTCCCTATCAGTGATAGAGAACGTATGTCGAGTTTACTCCCTATCAGTGAT
AGAGAACGTATGTCGAGTTTACTCCCTATCAGTGATAGAGAACGTATGTCGAGTTTATCCCTATCAGTGA
TAGAGAACGTATGTCGAGTTTACTCCCTATCAGTGATAGAGAACGTATGTCGAGGTAGGCGTGTACGGTG
GGAGGCCTATATAAGCAGAGCTCGTTTAGTGAACCGTCAGATCGCGAATTCGCCACCATGTCTAGACTCT
CTATCAACCCGACATTGATAAACCGGGACAAACCGTATACTAAAGAAGAACTTATGGAAATCCTGCGGCT
GGCAATCATTGCTGAGTTGGACGCGATCAACCTCTATGAACAGATGGCACGGTATTCTGAAGATGAGAAC
GTAAGGAAGATTCTCCTTGACGTCGCTCGGGAGGAGAAGGCGCACGTGGGTGAGTTTATGGCACTCCTTC
TTAACCTTGACCCTGAGCAAGTGACTGAGTTGAAAGGCGGCTTCGAAGAGGTAAAAGAACTGACAGGCAT
TGAAGCCCATATTAACGATAATAAAAAAGAAGAGTCCAACGTCGAATATTTTGAAAAACTCCGCTCCGCT
CTGTTGGATGGAGTAAATAAGGGGAGGAGTCTCCTTAAGCATCTGCCAGTTACACGCATAGAAGGGCAGT
CCTTTCGAGTAGACATTATTAAATTTGAGGATGGGGTGCGCGTCGTTAAACAGGAATACAAGCCCATTCC
ACTTCTCAAAAAGAAATTTTACGTAGGAATTAGAGAACTGAATGATGGTACGTACGACGTTTCTATTGCC
ACGAAGGCAGGTGAATTGTTGGTTAAGGACGAGGAAAGCCTTGTGATAAGAGAAATCCTGTCAACTGAAG
GGATAAAGAAAATGAAGTTGAGTAGCTGGGACAATCCCGAGGAGGCGCTGAATGATCTTATGAATGCCCT
TCAGGAAGCCTCTAATGCTTCCGCTGGACCTTTCGGTCTGATAATTAATCCAAAGAGATACGCGAAACTT
CTTAAAATCTATGAGAAATCAGGAAAAATGTTGGTAGAAGTGCTGAAAGAAATTTTTCGGGGTGGCATCA
TAGTCACACTGAACATAGATGAAAACAAGGTTATTATTTTTGCAAATACTCCAGCGGTGCTTGACGTAGT
TGTTGGGCAGGACGTAACGCTCCAGGAATTGGGACCTGAGGGGGACGACGTGGCCTTTTTGGTGTCAGAA
GCCATCGGCATCCGAATAAAGAACCCCGAAGCGATTGTTGTCCTCGAATGGTCAGGGTCAGGTTCTGGCT
CAGGTAGCGGGAGTGGGCGGCCGCTGATGTCTAAGGGGGAGGAGCTTTTCACAGGTGTAGTACCTATTCT
TGTTGAATTGGATGGCGATGTCAATGGACACAAATTCTCCGTCTCAGGGGAGGGAGAGGGAGACGCTACC
TATGGAAAGTTGACTCTCAAATTCATCTGCACAACGGGTAAGTTGCCGGTCCCTTGGCCGACACTCGTTA
CTACGTTCAGCTATGGAGTACAGTGTTTCGCGCGCTACCCCGACCATATGAAACAACACGACTTTTTCAA
ATCCGCAATGCCCGAGGGATACGTTCAGGAACGGACTATTTTCTTTAAAGACGACGGTAATTACAAAACA
CGCGCCGAAGTTAAGTTCGAAGGAGATACTTTGGTTAACCGAATAGAGCTGAAAGGCATTGATTTCAAAG
AGGACGGGAACATCCTGGGTCATAAACTTGAGTATAATTTTAATTCCCACAACGTGTATATAATGGCAGA
TAAACAGAAGAATGGCATCAAGGTTAACTTCAAGATTCGGCACAATATTGAAGACGGTAGTGTACAGCTG
GCTGACCACTATCAGCAGAATACGCCAATTGGTGATGGGCCCGTCTTGTTGCCAGATAATCACTACCTCT
CAATCCAGAGTGCCCTTAGTAAAGATCCAAACGAAAAGCGGGACCACATGGTTTTGTTGGAGTTTGTCAC
AGCTGCTGGGATTACCCACGGGATAGACGAGTTGTATAAATGACTCGACGCGTCTGGAACAATCAACCTC
TGGATTACAAAATTTGTGAAAGATTGACTGGTATTCTTAACTATGTTGCTCCTTTTACGCTATGTGGATA
CGCTGCTTTAATGCCTTTGTATCATGCTATTGCTTCCCGTATGGCTTTCATTTTCTCCTCCTTGTATAAA
TCCTGGTTGCTGTCTCTTTATGAGGAGTTGTGGCCCGTTGTCAGGCAACGTGGCGTGGTGTGCACTGTGT
TTGCTGACGCAACCCCCACTGGTTGGGGCATTGCCACCACCTGTCAGCTCCTTTCCGGGACTTTCGCTTT
CCCCCTCCCTATTGCCACGGCGGAACTCATCGCCGCCTGCCTTGCCCGCTGCTGGACAGGGGCTCGGCTG
TTGGGCACTGACAATTCCGTGGTGTTGTCGGGGAAGCTGACGTCCTTTCCATGGCTGCTCGCCTGTGTTG
CCACCTGGATTCTGCGCGGGACGTCCTTCTGCTACGTCCCTTCGGCCCTCAATCCAGCGGACCTTCCTTC
CCGCGGCCTGCTGCCGGCTCTGCGGCCTCTTCCGCGTCTTCGCCTTCGCCCTCAGACGAGTCGGATCTCC
CTTTGGGCCGCCTCCCCGCCTGGAATTAATTCTGCAGTCGAGACCTAGAAAAACATGGAGCAATCACAAG
TAGCAATACAGCAGCTACCAATGCTGATTGTGCCTGGCTAGAAGCACAAGAGGAGGAGGAGGTGGGTTTT
CCAGTCACACCTCAGGTACCTTTAAGACCAATGACTTACAAGGCAGCTGTAGATCTTAGCCACTTTTTAA
AAGAAAAGAGGGGACTGGAAGGGCTAATTCACTCCCAACGAAGACAAGATATCCTTGATCTGTGGATCTA
CCACACACAAGGCTACTTCCCTGATTAGCAGAACTACACACCAGGGCCAGGGGTCAGATATCCACTGACC
TTTGGATGGTGCTACAAGCTAGTACCAGTTGAGCCAGATAAGGTAGAAGAGGCCAATAAAGGAGAGAACA
CCAGCTTGTTACACCCTGTGAGCCTGCATGGGATGGATGACCCGGAGAGAGAAGTGTTAGAGTGGAGGTT
TGACAGCCGCCTAGCATTTCATCACGTGGCCCGAGAGCTGCATCCGGAGTACTTCAAGAACTGCTGATAT
CGAGCTTGCTACAAGGGACTTTCCGCTGGGGACTTTCCAGGGAGGCGTGGCCTGGGCGGGACTGGGGAGT
GGCGAGCCCTCAGATCCTGCATATAAGCAGCTGCTTTTTGCCTGTACTGGGTCTCTCTGGTTAGACCAGA
TCTGAGCCTGGGAGCTCTCTGGCTAACTAGGGAACCCACTGCTTAAGCCTCAATAAAGCTTGCCTTGAGT
GCTTCAAGTAGTGTGTGCCCGTCTGTTGTGTGACTCTGGTAACTAGAGATCCCTCAGACCCTTTTAGTCA
GTGTGGAAAATCTCTAGCAGTAGTAGTTCATGTCATCTTATTATTCAGTATTTATAACTTGCAAAGAAAT
GAATATCAGAGAGTGAGAGGCCTTGACATTGCTAGCGTTTACCGTCGACCTCTAGCTAGAGCTTGGCGTA
ATCATGGTCATAGCTGTTTCCTGTGTGAAATTGTTATCCGCTCACAATTCCACACAACATACGAGCCGGA
AGCATAAAGTGTAAAGCCTGGGGTGCCTAATGAGTGAGCTAACTCACATTAATTGCGTTGCGCTCACTGC
CCGCTTTCCAGTCGGGAAACCTGTCGTGCCAGCTGCATTAATGAATCGGCCAACGCGCGGGGAGAGGCGG
TTTGCGTATTGGGCGCTCTTCCGCTTCCTCGCTCACTGACTCGCTGCGCTCGGTCGTTCGGCTGCGGCGA
GCGGTATCAGCTCACTCAAAGGCGGTAATACGGTTATCCACAGAATCAGGGGATAACGCAGGAAAGAACA
TGTGAGCAAAAGGCCAGCAAAAGGCCAGGAACCGTAAAAAGGCCGCGTTGCTGGCGTTTTTCCATAGGCT
CCGCCCCCCTGACGAGCATCACAAAAATCGACGCTCAAGTCAGAGGTGGCGAAACCCGACAGGACTATAA
AGATACCAGGCGTTTCCCCCTGGAAGCTCCCTCGTGCGCTCTCCTGTTCCGACCCTGCCGCTTACCGGAT
ACCTGTCCGCCTTTCTCCCTTCGGGAAGCGTGGCGCTTTCTCATAGCTCACGCTGTAGGTATCTCAGTTC
GGTGTAGGTCGTTCGCTCCAAGCTGGGCTGTGTGCACGAACCCCCCGTTCAGCCCGACCGCTGCGCCTTA
TCCGGTAACTATCGTCTTGAGTCCAACCCGGTAAGACACGACTTATCGCCACTGGCAGCAGCCACTGGTA
ACAGGATTAGCAGAGCGAGGTATGTAGGCGGTGCTACAGAGTTCTTGAAGTGGTGGCCTAACTACGGCTA
CACTAGAAGAACAGTATTTGGTATCTGCGCTCTGCTGAAGCCAGTTACCTTCGGAAAAAGAGTTGGTAGC
TCTTGATCCGGCAAACAAACCACCGCTGGTAGCGGTGGTTTTTTTGTTTGCAAGCAGCAGATTACGCGCA
GAAAAAAAGGATCTCAAGAAGATCCTTTGATCTTTTCTACGGGGTCTGACGCTCAGTGGAACGAAAACTC
ACGTTAAGGGATTTTGGTCATGAGATTATCAAAAAGGATCTTCACCTAGATCCTTTTAAATTAAAAATGA
AGTTTTAAATCAATCTAAAGTATATATGAGTAAACTTGGTCTGACAGTTACCAATGCTTAATCAGTGAGG
CACCTATCTCAGCGATCTGTCTATTTCGTTCATCCATAGTTGCCTGACTCCCCGTCGTGTAGATAACTAC
GATACGGGAGGGCTTACCATCTGGCCCCAGTGCTGCAATGATACCGCGAGACCCACGCTCACCGGCTCCA
GATTTATCAGCAATAAACCAGCCAGCCGGAAGGGCCGAGCGCAGAAGTGGTCCTGCAACTTTATCCGCCT
CCATCCAGTCTATTAATTGTTGCCGGGAAGCTAGAGTAAGTAGTTCGCCAGTTAATAGTTTGCGCAACGT
TGTTGCCATTGCTACAGGCATCGTGGTGTCACGCTCGTCGTTTGGTATGGCTTCATTCAGCTCCGGTTCC
CAACGATCAAGGCGAGTTACATGATCCCCCATGTTGTGCAAAAAAGCGGTTAGCTCCTTCGGTCCTCCGA
TCGTTGTCAGAAGTAAGTTGGCCGCAGTGTTATCACTCATGGTTATGGCAGCACTGCATAATTCTCTTAC
TGTCATGCCATCCGTAAGATGCTTTTCTGTGACTGGTGAGTACTCAACCAAGTCATTCTGAGAATAGTGT
ATGCGGCGACCGAGTTGCTCTTGCCCGGCGTCAATACGGGATAATACCGCGCCACATAGCAGAACTTTAA
AAGTGCTCATCATTGGAAAACGTTCTTCGGGGCGAAAACTCTCAAGGATCTTACCGCTGTTGAGATCCAG
TTCGATGTAACCCACTCGTGCACCCAACTGATCTTCAGCATCTTTTACTTTCACCAGCGTTTCTGGGTGA
GCAAAAACAGGAAGGCAAAATGCCGCAAAAAAGGGAATAAGGGCGACACGGAAATGTTGAATACTCATAC
TCTTCCTTTTTCAATATTATTGAAGCATTTATCAGGGTTATTGTCTCATGAGCGGATACATATTTGAATG
TATTTAGAAAAATAAACAAATAGGGGTTCCGCGCACATTTCCCCGAAAAGTGCCACCTGACGTCGACGGA
TCGGGAGATCAACTTGTTTATTGCAGCTTATAATGGTTACAAATAAAGCAATAGCATCACAAATTTCACA
AATAAAGCATTTTTTTCACTGCATTCTAGTTGTGGTTTGTCCAAACTCATCAATGTATCTTATCATGTCT
GGATCAACTGGATAACTCAAGCTAACCAAAATCATCCCAAACTTCCCACCCCATACCCTATTACCACTGC
CAATTACCTGTGGTTTCATTTACTCTAAACCTGTGATTCCTCTGAATTATTTTCATTTTAAAGAAATTGT
A
Features (pLannotate 1.2.2; 22 found; start..end, strand, type, name):
     31..360     +  CDS            nef (fragment): NEF_HV1BR - Experimental evidence at protein level: Swiss-Prot protein existence level 1. Extracellular Nef protein targets CD4(+) T-lymphocytes for apoptosis by interacting with CXCR4 surface receptors (PubMed:14990729). From Human immunodeficiency virus type 1 group M subtype B (isolate BRU/LAI) (HIV-1).
    408..665     +  LTR            5' LTR (truncated): truncated 5' long terminal repeat (LTR) from HIV-1
    712..837     +  misc_feature   HIV-1 Ψ: packaging signal of human immunodeficiency virus type 1
    821..1159    +  CDS            HIV-1 gag (fragment): gag protein from human immunodeficiency virus 1; gag
   1334..1567    +  misc_feature   RRE: The Rev response element (RRE) of HIV-1 allows for Rev-dependent mRNA export from the nucleus to the cytoplasm.
   1944..2044    +  CDS            Rev (fragment): human immunodeficiency virus 1 (HIV-1) Rev protein; rev; enhances nuclear export of unspliced and incompletely spliced viral mRNAs
   2059..2174    +  misc_feature   cPPT/CTS: central polypurine tract and central termination sequence of HIV-1 (lacking the first T)
   2239..2255    +  promoter       tet promoter (fragment): E. coli promoter for tetracycline efflux protein gene
   2265..2290    -  CDS            bla(M) (fragment): β-lactamase lacking the signal sequence; bla(M); allows cytosolic expression of β-lactamase
   2392..2705    +  promoter       tight TRE promoter: Tet-responsive promoter PTight, consisting of seven tet operator sequences followed by the minimal CMV promoter
   3807..4520    +  CDS            Sapphire: Sapphire is a basic (constitutively fluorescent) long stokes shift fluorescent protein published in 1998, derived from Aequorea victoria. It is reported to be a rapidly-maturing weak dimer with low acid sensitivity.
   4541..5129    +  misc_feature   WPRE: woodchuck hepatitis virus posttranscriptional regulatory element
   5146..5664    +  CDS            nef (fragment): NEF_HV1BR - Experimental evidence at protein level: Swiss-Prot protein existence level 1. Extracellular Nef protein targets CD4(+) T-lymphocytes for apoptosis by interacting with CXCR4 surface receptors (PubMed:14990729). From Human immunodeficiency virus type 1 group M subtype B (isolate BRU/LAI) (HIV-1).
   5712..5969    +  LTR            5' LTR (truncated): truncated 5' long terminal repeat (LTR) from HIV-1
   6121..6137    -  protein_bind   lac operator: The lac repressor binds to the lac operator to inhibit transcription in E. coli. This inhibition can be relieved by adding lactose or isopropyl-β-D-thiogalactopyranoside (IPTG). lac repressor encoded by lacI
   6145..6175    -  promoter       lac promoter: promoter for the E. coli lac operon
   6190..6211    -  protein_bind   CAP binding site: CAP binding activates transcription in the presence of cAMP. E. coli catabolite activator protein
   6224..6316    -  CDS            lacI (fragment): lac repressor; lacI; The lac repressor binds to the lac operator to inhibit transcription in E. coli. This inhibition can be relieved by adding lactose or isopropyl-β-D-thiogalactopyranoside (IPTG).
   6499..7087    -  rep_origin     ori: high-copy-number ColE1/pMB1/pBR322/pUC origin of replication
   7258..8118    -  CDS            AmpR: β-lactamase; bla; confers resistance to ampicillin, carbenicillin, and related antibiotics
   8119..8223    -  promoter       AmpR promoter: bla
   8271..8405    +  polyA_signal   SV40 poly(A) signal: SV40 polyadenylation signal
