[The description below was written by a language model from this plasmid's Addgene catalogue record and pLannotate feature annotations shown in this document.]
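Description:
TetCMV-Pfv-Sapphire is a lentiviral transfer plasmid built on the pLVX backbone for doxycycline-inducible expression in mammalian cells of a fluorescent genetically encoded multimeric nanoparticle (GEM). It is maintained in E. coli through a high-copy ColE1/pUC-type origin and an ampicillin resistance gene (AmpR with its own promoter). The feature table shows no mammalian drug-selection marker, so transduced cells would presumably be identified by fluorescence. No Tet transactivator is annotated either, so the activator needed for induction would have to be supplied separately.

The viral portion carries the usual HIV-1-derived elements: two LTR regions flanking the cassette (both labelled as truncated 5' LTRs by the automated annotation, with adjacent nef-derived fragments), the Ψ packaging signal with a partial gag sequence, the Rev response element for Rev-dependent nuclear export of the genomic RNA, and the cPPT/CTS. Downstream, a tight TRE promoter (seven tet operators fused to a minimal CMV promoter) drives the insert. This insert is PfV from Pyrococcus furiosus, carrying Sapphire, a long-Stokes-shift Aequorea-derived fluorescent protein, at its C terminus. The PfV coding region is not itself annotated, but it presumably occupies the unlabelled interval between the promoter and the Sapphire CDS. A WPRE follows to enhance transcript stability and expression. Several very short hits (tet promoter, bla(M), lacI fragments) appear to be backbone remnants or annotation artefacts.

According to the record, the fusion self-assembles into 40 nm particles. The associated work uses GEMs as probes of the biophysical properties of the intracellular environment.
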