Addgene plasmid #203650: TetCMV-Pfv-Sapphire
Purpose: Mammalian lentiviral vector for the expression of the Sapphire-tagged 40nm GEM under the doxycycline-inducible promoter.
Depositing lab: Liam Holt. Depositing organization: NYU Grossman School of Medicine. Publication: nucGEMs probe the biophysical properties of the nucleoplasm. Shu T et al.. bioRxiv 2022 10.1101/2021.11.18.469159.
Backbone
  Vector backbone: pLVX
  Vector type: Lentiviral
Growth in bacteria
  Bacterial resistance: Ampicillin, 100 μg/mL
  Growth temperature: 37°C
  Growth strain: NEB Stable
  Copy number: High Copy
Gene/Insert
  Gene/Insert name: PfV
  Species: Pyrococcus furiosus
  Tag / fusion protein: Sapphire (C terminal on insert)
  Cloning method: Gibson Cloning
Terms and licenses: Academic/Nonprofit Terms; Industry Terms: Not Available to Industry
Depositor comments: Please visit https://doi.org/10.1101/2021.11.18.469159 for bioRxiv preprint.
How to cite: TetCMV-Pfv-Sapphire was a gift from Liam Holt (Addgene plasmid # 203650 ; http://n2t.net/addgene:203650 ; RRID:Addgene_203650)
